>Addgene plasmid #195626 | pBEL2512 | addgene full sequence | sequence record 383737 | Addgene NGS Result
CATTCAGAGAAGAAACCAATTGTCCATATTGCATCAGACATTGCCGTCACTGCGTCTTTTACTGGCTCTT
CTCGCTAACCAAACCGGTAACCCCGCTTATTAAAAGCATTCTGTAACAAAGCGGGACCAAAGCCATGACA
AAAACGCGTAACAAAAGTGTCTATAATCACGGCAGAAAAGTCCACATTGATTATTTGCACGGCGTCACAC
TTTGCTATGCCATAGCATTTTTATCCATAAGATTAGCGGATCCTACCTGACGCTTTTTATCGCAACTCTC
TACTGTTTCTCCATACCCGTTTTTTTGGGCTAGCATGAAGCTTCGCCTGTCGGCGCTTGCTCTGGGAACT
ACGCTTCTGGTGGGGTGTGCGAGTTCCGGTACAGATCAGCAAGGGCGTTCTGACCCGTTAGAAGGGTTCA
ACCGCACCATGTACAACTTCAACTTCAATGTATTAGACCCGTATATTGTTCGACCGGTCGCTGTCGCCTG
GCGTGATTATGTTCCGCAACCGGCGCGTAACGGTTTGAGCAACTTTACTGGCAACCTTGAAGAACCTGCG
GTGATGGTTAACTACTTCTTGCAGGGCGACCCTTATCAGGGGATGGTCCACTTTACCCGCTTTTTCCTGA
ACACCATTTTGGGGATGGGCGGTTTTATTGATGTTGCAGGGATGGCGAACCCGAAACTGCAACGGACTGA
ACCTCACCGCTTCGGTAGTACGCTTGGTCATTATGGCGTGGGTTATGGGCCTTACGTTCAGTTACCGTTC
TACGGTAGCTTCACGCTGCGTGATGACGGTGGTGATATGGCGGATGGTTTTTACCCGGTTCTTTCCTGGC
TGACCTGGCCGATGTCTGTGGGTAAATGGACGCTTGAAGGGATCGAAACCCGCGCTCAGCTGCTGGATTC
CGATGGTCTGCTGCGTCAGTCGTCCGATCCTTATATTATGGTGCGCGAAGCGTACTTCCAGCGTCATGAT
TTCATCGCTAATGGCGGCGAACTCAAACCGCAGGAAAATCCGAACTAAGGTACCAAATTCCAGAAAAGAG
ACGCTGAAAAGCGTCTTTTTTCGTTTTGGTCCTGGTCTGAGGAATGGTTGTAAGCTTGGCTGTTTTGGCG
GATGAGAGAAGATTTTCAGCCTGATACAGATTAAATCAGAACGCAGAAGCGGTCTGATAAAACAGAATTT
GCCTGGCGGCAGTAGCGCGGTGGTCCCACCTGACCCCATGCCGAACTCAGAAGTGAAACGCCGTAGCGCC
GATGGTAGTGTGGGGTCTCCCCATGCGAGAGTAGGGAACTGCCAGGCATCAAATAAAACGAAAGGCTCAG
TCGAAAGACTGGGCCTTTCGTTTTATCTGTTGTTTGTCGGTGAACGCTCTCCTGAGTAGGACAAATCCGC
CGGGAGCGGATTTGAACGTTGCGAAGCAACGGCCCGGAGGGTGGCGGGCAGGACGCCCGCCATAAACTGC
CAGGCATCAAATTAAGCAGAAGGCCATCCTGACGGATGGCCTTTTTGCGTTTCTACAAACTCTTTTGTTT
ATTTTTCTAAATACATTCAAATATGTATCCGCTCATGAGACAATAACCCTGATAAATGCTTCAATAATAT
TGAAAAAGGAAGAGTATGAGTATTCAACATTTCCGTGTCGCCCTTATTCCCTTTTTTGCGGCATTTTGCC
TTCCTGTTTTTGCTCACCCAGAAACGCTGGTGAAAGTAAAAGATGCTGAAGATCAGTTGGGTGCACGAGT
GGGTTACATCGAACTGGATCTCAACAGCGGTAAGATCCTTGAGAGTTTTCGCCCCGAAGAACGTTTTCCA
ATGATGAGCACTTTTAAAGTTCTGCTATGTGGCGCGGTATTATCCCGTGTTGACGCCGGGCAAGAGCAAC
TCGGTCGCCGCATACACTATTCTCAGAATGACTTGGTTGAGTACTCACCAGTCACAGAAAAGCATCTTAC
GGATGGCATGACAGTAAGAGAATTATGCAGTGCTGCCATAACCATGAGTGATAACACTGCGGCCAACTTA
CTTCTGACAACGATCGGAGGACCGAAGGAGCTAACCGCTTTTTTGCACAACATGGGGGATCATGTAACTC
GCCTTGATCGTTGGGAACCGGAGCTGAATGAAGCCATACCAAACGACGAGCGTGACACCACGATGCCTGC
AGCAATGGCAACAACGTTGCGCAAACTATTAACTGGCGAACTACTTACTCTAGCTTCCCGGCAACAATTA
ATAGACTGGATGGAGGCGGATAAAGTTGCAGGACCACTTCTGCGCTCGGCCCTTCCGGCTGGCTGGTTTA
TTGCTGATAAATCTGGAGCCGGTGAGCGTGGGTCTCGCGGTATCATTGCAGCACTGGGGCCAGATGGTAA
GCCCTCCCGTATCGTAGTTATCTACACGACGGGGAGTCAGGCAACTATGGATGAACGAAATAGACAGATC
GCTGAGATAGGTGCCTCACTGATTAAGCATTGGTAACTGTCAGACCAAGTTTACTCATATATACTTTAGA
TTGATT
[125 nt withheld, positions 2527-2651]
C
[141 nt withheld, positions 2653-2793]
CCTTTGACGTTGGAGTCCACGTTCTTT
[37 nt withheld, positions 2821-2857]
ACCCTATCTCGGGCTATTCTTTTGATTTATAAGGGATTTTGCCGATTTCGGCCTATTGGTTAAAAAATGA
GCTGATTTAACAAAAATTTAACGCGAATTTTAACAAAATATTAACGTTTACAATTTAAAAGGATCTAGGT
GAAGATCCTTTTTGATAATCTCATGACCAAAATCCCTTAACGTGAGTTTTCGTTCCACTGAGCGTCAGAC
CCCGTAGAAAAGATCAAAGGATCTTCTTGAGATCCTTTTTTTCTGCGCGTAATCTGCTGCTTGCAAACAA
AAAAACCACCGCTACCAGCGGTGGTTTGTTTGCCGGATCAAGAGCTACCAACTCTTTTTCCGAAGGTAAC
TGGCTCAGCAGAGCGCAGATACCAAATACTGTCCTTCTAGTGTAGCCGTAGTTAGGCCACCACTTCAAGA
ACTCTGTAGCACCGCCTACATACCTCGCTCTGCTAATCCTGTTACCAGTGGCTGCTGCCAGTGGCGATAA
GTCGTGTCTTACCGGGTTGGACTCAAGACGATAGTTACCGGATAAGGCGCAGCGGTCGGGCTGAACGGGG
GGTTCGTGCACACAGCCCAGCTTGGAGCGAACGACCTACACCGAACTGAGATACCTACAGCGTGAGCTAT
GAGAAAGCGCCACGCTTCCCGAAGGGAGAAAGGCGGACAGGTATCCGGTAAGCGGCAGGGTCGGAACAGG
AGAGCGCACGAGGGAGCTTCCAGGGGGAAACGCCTGGTATCTTTATAGTCCTGTCGGGTTTCGCCACCTC
TGACTTGAGCGTCGATTTTTGTGATGCTCGTCAGGGGGGCGGAGCCTATGGAAAAACGCCAGCAACGCGG
CCTTTTTACGGTTCCTGGCCTTTTGCTGGCCTTTTGCTCACATGTTCTTTCCTGCGTTATCCCCTGATTC
TGTGGATAACCGTATTACCGCCTTTGAGTGAGCTGATACCGCTCGCCGCAGCCGAACGACCGAGCGCAGC
GAGTCAGTGAGCGAGGAAGCGGAAGAGCGCCTGATGCGGTATTTTCTCCTTACGCATCTGTGCGGTATTT
CACACCGCATAGGGTCATGGCTGCGCCCCGACACCCGCCAACACCCGCTGACGCGCCCTGACGGGCTTGT
CTGCTCCCGGCATCCGCTTACAGACAAGCTGTGACCGTCTCCGGGAGCTGCATGTGTCAGAGGTTTTCAC
CGTCATCACCGAAACGCGCGAGGCAGAAGGAGATGGCGCCCAACAGTCCCCCGGCCACGGGGCCTGCCAC
CATACCCACGCCGAAACAAGCGCTCATGAGCCCGAAGTGGCGAGCCCGATCTTCCCCATCGGTGATGTCG
GCGATATAGGCGCCAGCAACCGCACCTGTGGCGCCGGTGATGCCGGCCACGATGCGTCCGGCGTAGAGGA
TCTGCTCATGTTTGACAGCTTATCATCGATGCATAATGTGCCTGTCAAATGGACGAAGCAGGGATTCTGC
AAACCCTATGCTACTCCGTCAAGCCGTCAATTGTCTGATTCGTTACCAATTATGACAACTTGACGGCTAC
ATCATTCACTTTTTCTTCACAACCGGCACGGAACTCGCTCGGGCTGGCCCCGGTGCATTTTTTAAATACC
CGCGAGAAATAGAGTTGATCGTCAAAACCAACATTGCGACCGACGGTGGCGATAGGCATCCGGGTGGTGC
TCAAAAGCAGCTTCGCCTGGCTGATACGTTGGTCCTCGCGCCAGCTTAAGACGCTAATCCCTAACTGCTG
GCGGAAAAGATGTGACAGACGCGACGGCGACAAGCAAACATGCTGTGCGACGCTGGCGATATCAAAATTG
CTGTCTGCCAGGTGATCGCTGATGTACTGACAAGCCTCGCGTACCCGATTATCCATCGGTGGATGGAGCG
ACTCGTTAATCGCTTCCATGCGCCGCAGTAACAATTGCTCAAGCAGATTTATCGCCAGCAGCTCCGAATA
GCGCCCTTCCCCTTGCCCGGCGTTAATGATTTGCCCAAACAGGTCGCTGAAATGCGGCTGGTGCGCTTCA
TCCGGGCGAAAGAACCCCGTATTGGCAAATATTGACGGCCAGTTAAGCCATTCATGCCAGTAGGCGCGCG
GACGAAAGTAAACCCACTGGTGATACCATTCGCGAGCCTCCGGATGACGACCGTAGTGATGAATCTCTCC
TGGCGGGAACAGCAAAATATCACCCGGTCGGCAAACAAATTCTCGTCCCTGATTTTTCACCACCCCCTGA
CCGCGAATGGTGAGATTGAGAATATAACCTTTCATTCCCAGCGGTCGGTCGATAAAAAAATCGAGATAAC
CGTTGGCCTCAATCGGCGTTAAACCCGCCACCAGATGGGCATTAAACGAGTATCCCGGCAGCAGGGGATC
ATTTTGCGCTTCAGCCATACTTTTCATACTCCCGC
Features (pLannotate 1.2.2; 14 found; start..end, strand, type, name):
     10..294     +  promoter       araBAD promoter: araBAD; promoter of the L-arabinose operon of E. coli; the araC regulatory gene is transcribed in the opposite direction (Guzman et al., 1995)
    315..1025    +  CDS            mlaA (fragment): MLAA_ECOLI - Also known as vacJ. Experimental evidence at protein level: Swiss-Prot protein existence level 1. Involved in a phospholipid transport pathway that maintains lipid asymmetry in the outer membrane by retrograde trafficking of phospholipids from the outer membrane to the inner membrane. From Escherichia coli (strain K12).
   1191..1306    +  ncRNA          5S rRNA: Accession: RF00001 - 5S ribosomal RNA
   1310..1396    +  terminator     rrnB T1 terminator: Escherichia coli rrnB; transcription terminator T1 from the E. coli rrnB gene
   1488..1515    +  terminator     rrnB T2 terminator: transcription terminator T2 from the E. coli rrnB gene
   1534..1625    +  promoter       AmpR promoter: bla
   1626..2486    +  CDS            AmpR: β-lactamase; bla; confers resistance to ampicillin, carbenicillin, and related antibiotics
   2528..2908    +  rep_origin     M13 ori (sequence partly withheld): M13 bacteriophage origin of replication; arrow indicates direction of (+) strand synthesis
   3094..3681    +  rep_origin     ori: high-copy-number ColE1/pMB1/pBR322/pUC origin of replication
   3867..3918    -  misc_feature   bom (fragment): basis of mobility region from pBR322
   4034..4073    -  CDS            rop (fragment): Rop protein, which maintains plasmids at low copy number; rop
   4074..4259    -  CDS            TcR (fragment): tetracycline efflux protein; tet; confers resistance to tetracycline
   4269..4287    +  promoter       tet promoter (fragment): E. coli promoter for tetracycline efflux protein gene
   4377..5255    -  CDS            araC: L-arabinose regulatory protein; araC
