[The description below was written by a language model from this plasmid's Addgene catalogue record and pLannotate feature annotations shown in this document.]
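Description:
pBEL2512 is a bacterial expression plasmid built on the pBAD-His backbone that carries a truncated form of the Escherichia coli mlaA gene (also known as vacJ), with residues 238–251 deleted. MlaA is a component of the Mla pathway, which maintains outer-membrane lipid asymmetry by retrograde trafficking of phospholipids from the outer to the inner membrane. The coding sequence, inserted by Gibson assembly, sits directly downstream of the araBAD promoter. The divergently transcribed araC regulator is also present on the plasmid, so expression is controlled by L-arabinose. Transcription is terminated by the rrnB T1 and T2 terminators, preceded by a 5S rRNA segment that is part of the same rrnB-derived region. The annotation labels the mlaA open reading frame as a fragment, which is consistent with the recorded deletion. Although the backbone name implies a His tag, no tag is annotated in the feature table, so the record does not establish whether the expressed protein is tagged.

The plasmid replicates in E. coli from a ColE1/pMB1-type origin and is listed as high copy, with selection through the β-lactamase gene (ampicillin resistance) under its own promoter. An M13 phage origin is also present, which in principle allows single-stranded DNA production. Short remnants of pBR322-derived elements (bom, rop, the tetracycline resistance gene and its promoter) remain as non-functional fragments of the backbone. The stated purpose is complementation with MlaA(Δ238–251). This implies supplying the deletion variant in trans to test whether it can restore Mla function, as part of a study of protein–protein interactions in the Mla lipid transport system, although the record does not name the host strain used for those assays.
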