Addgene plasmid #195626: pBEL2512
Purpose: Complementation of MlaA(delta238-251)
Depositing lab: Gira Bhabha & Damian Ekiert. Depositing organization: NYU Grossman School of Medicine. Publication: Protein-protein interactions in the Mla lipid transport system probed by computational structure prediction and deep mutational scanning. MacRae MR, Puvanendran D, Haase MAB, Coudray N, Kolich L, Lam C, Baek M, Bhabha G, Ekiert DC. J Biol Chem. 2023 Apr 24:104744. doi: 10.1016/j.jbc.2023.104744. PubMed 37100290.
Backbone
  Vector backbone: pBAD-His
  Vector type: Bacterial Expression
Growth in bacteria
  Bacterial resistance: Ampicillin, 100 μg/mL
  Growth temperature: 37°C
  Growth strain: DH5alpha
  Copy number: High Copy
Gene/Insert
  Gene/Insert name: MlaA
  Species: E. coli
  Mutation: MlaA(delta238-251)
  Cloning method: Gibson Cloning
Terms and licenses: Academic/Nonprofit Terms; Industry Terms: Not Available to Industry
Depositor comments: Please visit https://www.biorxiv.org/content/10.1101/2022.12.09.519820v1 for bioRxiv preprint.
How to cite: pBEL2512 was a gift from Gira Bhabha & Damian Ekiert (Addgene plasmid # 195626 ; http://n2t.net/addgene:195626 ; RRID:Addgene_195626)
